Addgene plasmid #81174: MCV
Purpose: (Empty Backbone) MCS2 Cloning Vector - Plasmid for Single Integration Vector MSC2 cloning of inserts
Depositing lab: Serge Pelet. Depositing organization: Universite de Lausanne (UNIL). Publication: New families of single integration vectors and gene tagging plasmids for genetic manipulations in budding yeast. Wosika V, Durandau E, Varidel C, Aymoz D, Schmitt M, Pelet S. Mol Genet Genomics. 2016 Dec;291(6):2231-2240. Epub 2016 Sep 16. 10.1007/s00438-016-1249-1 PubMed 27637489.
Backbone
  Vector backbone: pMCV
  Backbone size (bp): 1925
  Vector type: Bacterial Expression
Growth in bacteria
  Bacterial resistance: Ampicillin, 100 μg/mL
  Growth temperature: 37°C
  Growth strain: DH5alpha
  Copy number: High Copy
Gene/Insert
  Sequencing primers: 5′ T7; 3′ T3
Terms and licenses: Academic/Nonprofit Terms; Industry Terms: Not Available to Industry
How to cite: MCV was a gift from Serge Pelet (Addgene plasmid # 81174 ; http://n2t.net/addgene:81174 ; RRID:Addgene_81174)
