[The description below was written by a language model from this plasmid's Addgene catalogue record and pLannotate feature annotations shown in this document.]
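Description:
MCV is a minimal, empty bacterial cloning vector of 1,925 bp (backbone pMCV) that belongs to a toolkit of single integration vectors and gene-tagging plasmids developed for genetic manipulation of budding yeast. Its stated role is as the "MCS2 Cloning Vector", a small intermediate plasmid in which inserts are assembled for the second multiple cloning site (MCS2) of the single integration vectors. It carries no insert, and the annotated features show no yeast elements: there is no yeast origin, auxotrophic marker or integration homology, so the plasmid itself is purely an E. coli shuttle for building fragments. The catalogue classes it as a bacterial expression vector, but nothing in the record indicates a bacterial expression cassette beyond the phage promoters described below.

The annotated features cover essentially the whole molecule. Propagation relies on a high-copy ColE1/pUC-type origin of replication, and selection on the AmpR β-lactamase gene driven by its native bla promoter, conferring ampicillin resistance. The only other functional region is a pBluescript-type multiple cloning site flanked by convergent bacteriophage T3 and T7 promoters. These flanking promoters provide standard primer-binding sites for sequencing cloned inserts from either end, as reflected in the listed T7 and T3 sequencing primers, and could in principle support in vitro transcription of either strand. The very small size and high copy number suit simple restriction-based cloning and verification of an insert before it is moved on. The record does not detail how fragments are transferred into the final yeast integration vectors.
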