Features (pLannotate 1.2.2; 6 found; start..end, strand, type, name):
     28..616     -  rep_origin     ori: high-copy-number ColE1/pMB1/pBR322/pUC origin of replication
    787..1647    -  CDS            AmpR: β-lactamase; bla; confers resistance to ampicillin, carbenicillin, and related antibiotics
   1648..1711    -  promoter       AmpR promoter: bla
   1738..1756    +  promoter       T3 promoter: promoter for bacteriophage T3 RNA polymerase
   1780..1887    -  misc_feature   MCS: pBluescript multiple cloning site
   1902..1920    -  promoter       T7 promoter: promoter for bacteriophage T7 RNA polymerase
>Addgene plasmid #81174 | MCV | depositor full sequence | sequence record 164514 | MCV sequence 1925 bps
TAATTCGAAGGCCGCGTTGCTGGCGTTTTTCCATAGGCTCCGCCCCCCTGACGAGCATCACAAAAATCGA
CGCTCAAGTCAGAGGTGGCGAAACCCGACAGGACTATAAAGATACCAGGCGTTTCCCCCTGGAAGCTCCC
TCGTGCGCTCTCCTGTTCCGACCCTGCCGCTTACCGGATACCTGTCCGCCTTTCTCCCTTCGGGAAGCGT
GGCGCTTTCTCATAGCTCACGCTGTAGGTATCTCAGTTCGGTGTAGGTCGTTCGCTCCAAGCTGGGCTGT
GTGCACGAACCCCCCGTTCAGCCCGACCGCTGCGCCTTATCCGGTAACTATCGTCTTGAGTCCAACCCGG
TAAGACACGACTTATCGCCACTGGCAGCAGCCACTGGTAACAGGATTAGCAGAGCGAGGTATGTAGGCGG
TGCTACAGAGTTCTTGAAGTGGTGGCCTAACTACGGCTACACTAGAAGAACAGTATTTGGTATCTGCGCT
CTGCTGAAGCCAGTTACCTTCGGAAAAAGAGTTGGTAGCTCTTGATCCGGCAAACAAACCACCGCTGGTA
GCGGTGGTTTTTTTGTTTGCAAGCAGCAGATTACGCGCAGAAAAAAAGGATCTCAAGAAGATCCTTTGAT
CTTTTCTACGGGGTCTGACGCTCAGTGGAACGAAAACTCACGTTAAGGGATTTTGGTCATGAGATTATCA
AAAAGGATCTTCACCTAGATCCTTTTAAATTAAAAATGAAGTTTTAAATCAATCTAAAGTATATATGAGT
AAACTTGGTCTGACAGTTACCAATGCTTAATCAGTGAGGCACCTATCTCAGCGATCTGTCTATTTCGTTC
ATCCATAGTTGCCTGACTGCCCGTCGTGTAGATAACTACGATACGGGAGGGCTTACCATCTGGCCCCAGT
GCTGCAATGATACCGCGAGACCCACGCTCACCGGCTCCAGATTTATCAGCAATAAACCAGCCAGCCGGAA
GGGCCGAGCGCAGAAGTGGTCCTGCAACTTTATCCGCCTCCATCCAGTCTATTAATTGTTGCCGGGAAGC
TAGAGTAAGTAGTTCGCCAGTTAATAGTTTGCGCAACGTTGTTGCCATTGCTACAGGCATCGTGGTGTCA
CGCTCGTCGTTTGGTATGGCTTCATTCAGCTCCGGTTCCCAACGATCAAGGCGAGTTACATGATCCCCCA
TGTTGTGCAAAAAAGCGGTTAGCTCCTTCGGTCCTCCGATCGTTGTCAGAAGTAAGTTGGCCGCAGTGTT
ATCACTCATGGTTATGGCAGCACTGCATAATTCTCTTACTGTCATGCCATCCGTAAGATGCTTTTCTGTG
ACTGGTGAGTACTCAACCAAGTCATTCTGAGAATAGTGTATGCGGCGACCGAGTTGCTCTTGCCCGGCGT
CAATACGGGATAATACCGCGCCACATAGCAGAACTTTAAAAGTGCTCATCATTGGAAAACGTTCTTCGGG
GCGAAAACTCTCAAGGATCTTACCGCTGTTGAGATCCAGTTCGATGTAACCCACTCGTGCACCCAACTGA
TCTTCAGCATCTTTTACTTTCACCAGCGTTTCTGGGTGAGCAAAAACAGGAAGGCAAAATGCCGCAAAAA
AGGGAATAAGGGCGACACGGAAATGTTGAATACTCATACTCTTCCTTTTTCAATATTATTGAAGCATTTA
TCAGGGTTATTGTCTCATGAGCGGATACATATTTGAAGTATCGTTCGAATTAATTAAAATTAACCCTCAC
TAAAGGGGCATGCAACAAAAGCTGGGTACGGTACCGGGCCCCCCCTCGAGGTCGACGGTATCGATAAGCT
TGATATCGAATTCCTGCAGCCCGGGGGATCCACTAGTTCTAGAGCGGCCGCCACCGCGGTGGAGCTCCAA
TTCGGACGTCCCCTATAGTGAGTCGTATTATTAAT
