>Addgene plasmid #81174 | MCV | depositor partial sequence | sequence record 154358 | full MSC1 from pRS cloning vector
GGTACCGGGCCCCCCCTCGAGGTCGACGGTATCGATAAGCTTGATATCGAATTCCTGCAGCCCGGGGGAT
CCACTAGTTCTAGAGCGGCCGCCACCGCGGTGGAGCTC
