>Addgene plasmid #81174 | MCV | addgene partial sequence | sequence record 164512 | AmpSeq-F 5'-ctcatgagcggatacatatttgaa-3'
AAATTAACCCTCACTAAAGGGGCATGCAACAAAAGCTGGGTACGGTACCGGGCCCCCCCTCGAGGTCGAC
GGTATCGATAAGCTTGATATCGAATTCCTGCAGCCCGGGGGATCCACTAGTTCTAGAGCGGCCGCCACCG
CGGTGGAGCTCCAATTCGGACGTCCCCTATAGTGAGTCGTATTATTAATTAATTCGAAGGCCGCGTTGCT
GGCGTTTTTCCATAGGCTCCGCCCCCCTGACGAGCATCACAAAAATCGACGCTCAAGTCAGAGGTGGCGA
AACCCGACAGGACTATAAAGATACCAGGCGTTTCCCCCTGGAAGCTCCCTCGTGCGCTCTCCTGTTCCGA
CCCTGCCGCTTACCGGATACCTGTCCGCCTTTCTCCCTTCGGGAAGCGTGGCGCTTTCTCATAGCTCACG
CTGTAGGTATCTCAGTTCGGTGTAGGTCGTTCGCTCCAAGCTGGGCTGTGTGCACGAACCCCCCGTTCAG
CCCGACCGCTGCGCCTTATCCGGTAACTATCGTCTTGAGTCCAACCCGGTAAGACACGACTTATCGCCAC
TGGCAGCAGCCACTGGTAACAGGATTAGCAGAGCGAGGTATGTAGGCGGTGCTACAGAGTTCTTGAAGTG
GTGGCCTAACTACGGCTACACTAGAAGAACAGTATTTGGTATCTGCGCTCTGCTGAAGCCAGTTACCTTC
GGAAAAAGAGTTGGTAGCTCTTGATCCGGCAAACAAACCACCGCTGGTAGCGGTGGTTTTTTTGTTTGCA
AGCAGCAGATTACGCGCAGAAAAAAAGGATCTCAAGAAGATCCTTTGATCTTTTCTACGGGGTCTGACGC
TCAGTGGAACGAAAACTCACGTTAAGGGATTTTGGTCATGAGATTATCAAAAAGGATCTTCACCTAGATC
CTTTTAAATTAAAAATGAAGTTTTAAATCAATCTAAAGTATATATGAGTAAACTTGGTCTGACAGTTACC
AATGCTTAATCAGTGA
