>Addgene plasmid #81174 | MCV | addgene partial sequence | sequence record 164513 | pBR322ori-F 5'-GGGAAACGCCTGGTATCTTT-3'
CCTCTGACTTGAGCGTCGATTTTTGTGATGCTCGTCAGGGGGGCGGAGCCTATGGAAAAACGCCAGCAAC
GCGGCCTTCGAATTAATTAATAATACGACTCACTATAGGGGACGTCCGAATTGGAGCTCCACCGCGGTGG
CGGCCGCTCTAGAACTAGTGGATCCCCCGGGCTGCAGGAATTCGATATCAAGCTTATCGATACCGTCGAC
CTCGAGGGGGGGCCCGGTACCGTACCCAGCTTTTGTTGCATGCCCCTTTAGTGAGGGTTAATTTTAATTA
ATTCGAACGATACTTCAAATATGTATCCGCTCATGAGACAATAACCCTGATAAATGCTTCAATAATATTG
AAAAAGGAAGAGTATGAGTATTCAACATTTCCGTGTCGCCCTTATTCCCTTTTTTGCGGCATTTTGCCTT
CCTGTTTTTGCTCACCCAGAAACGCTGGTGAAAGTAAAAGATGCTGAAGATCAGTTGGGTGCACGAGTGG
GTTACATCGAACTGGATCTCAACAGCGGTAAGATCCTTGAGAGTTTTCGCCCCGAAGAACGTTTTCCAAT
GATGAGCACTTTTAAAGTTCTGCTATGTGGCGCGGTATTATCCCGTATTGACGCCGGGCAAGAGCAACTC
GGTCGCCGCATACACTATTCTCAGAATGACTTGGTTGAGTACTCACCAGTCACAGAAAAGCATCTTACGG
ATGGCATGACAGTAAGAGAATTATGCAGTGCTGCCATAACCATGAGTGATAACACTGCGGCCAACTTACT
TCTGACAACGATCGGAGGACCGAAGGAGCTAACCGCTTTTTTGCACAACATGGGGGATCATGTAACTCGC
CTTGATCGTTGGGAACCGGAGCTGAATGAAGCCATACCAAACGACGAGCGTGACACCACGATGCCTGTAG
CAATGGCAACAACGTTGCGCAAACTATTAACTGGCGAACTAC
